Addgene plasmid #217695: HA-MBP-TEVpCS-ADGRF2 CTF-FLAG
Purpose: Mammalian expression of Adhesion G Protein-Coupled Receptor transmembrane domains
Depositing lab: Stephen Blacklow. Depositing organization: Harvard Medical School. Publication: Heterogeneity of tethered agonist signaling in adhesion G protein-coupled receptors. Dates AN, Jones DTD, Smith JS, Skiba MA, Rich MF, Burruss MM, Kruse AC, Blacklow SC. Cell Chem Biol. 2024 Aug 15;31(8):1542-1553.e4. doi: 10.1016/j.chembiol.2024.03.004. Epub 2024 Apr 11. PubMed 38608683.
Backbone
  Vector backbone: pFuse-hIgG1-Fc2
  Backbone manufacturer: Invitrogen
  Vector type: Mammalian Expression
Growth in bacteria
  Bacterial resistance: Bleocin (Zeocin), 50 μg/mL
  Growth temperature: 37°C
  Growth strain: DH5alpha
  Copy number: High Copy
Gene/Insert
  Gene/Insert name: ADGRF2 (alt name: GPR111)
  Species: H. sapiens (human)
  Mutation: Deletion of residues 1-429
  Entrez Gene: ADGRF2 (a.k.a. GPR111, PGR20, hGPCR35)
  Tag / fusion protein: HA (N terminal on insert); FLAG (C terminal on insert)
  Cloning method: Gibson Cloning
Terms and licenses: Academic/Nonprofit Terms; Industry Terms: Not Available to Industry
Depositor comments: Please visit https://www.biorxiv.org/content/10.1101/2022.07.14.500097v2 for bioRxiv preprint.
How to cite: HA-MBP-TEVpCS-ADGRF2 CTF-FLAG was a gift from Stephen Blacklow (Addgene plasmid # 217695 ; http://n2t.net/addgene:217695 ; RRID:Addgene_217695)
