[The description below was written by a language model from this plasmid's Addgene catalogue record and pLannotate feature annotations shown in this document.]
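Description:
HA-MBP-TEVpCS-ADGRF2 CTF-FLAG is a mammalian expression plasmid built on the pFuse-hIgG1-Fc2 backbone and designed to express the transmembrane (C-terminal fragment, CTF) portion of the human adhesion G protein-coupled receptor ADGRF2 (GPR111), with residues 1-429 deleted. It is a high-copy plasmid propagated in E. coli through a ColE1/pUC-type origin. Selection uses the Streptoalloteichus hindustanus ble gene, which confers Zeocin/bleomycin resistance. That gene sits behind a bacterial EM7 promoter and CMV enhancer/promoter elements and is followed by a β-globin polyadenylation signal, so the same marker can in principle be used in bacteria and in mammalian cells.

The payload is driven by the composite promoter typical of pFuse vectors, which joins an EF-1α core promoter to a truncated HTLV-1 5' LTR segment. A synthetic poly(A) signal and a transcriptional pause site lie upstream and insulate it from read-through. The open reading frame starts with the IL-2 signal sequence to direct the protein into the secretory pathway, followed by an HA epitope, maltose-binding protein (malE) and, according to the construct name, a TEV protease cleavage site ahead of the receptor CTF, which carries a C-terminal FLAG tag. This layout suggests that the MBP cap masks the receptor's N-terminus until TEV cleavage exposes it, in line with the associated study of tethered agonist signaling, while the HA and FLAG tags allow detection.

The automated annotation labels the receptor segment as an ADGRF4 fragment, which is probably a homology-based match to a paralog and not the recorded ADGRF2 insert, although the record cannot settle this. It does not annotate the TEV site or the FLAG tag. A backbone-derived IgG1 Fc sequence remains downstream of the insert, and the record does not state whether it is translated. An SV40 poly(A) signal follows.
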