Features (pLannotate 1.2.2; 17 found; start..end, strand, type, name):
    120..191     -  CDS            large T antigen (fragment): large T antigen from SV40 (simian virus 40)
    201..595     -  polyA_signal   β-globin poly(A): human β-globin polyadenylation signal
    612..983     -  CDS            ble: BLE_STRHI - Experimental evidence at protein level: Swiss-Prot protein existence level 1. Binding protein with a strong affinity to the bleomycin family of antibiotics. From Streptoalloteichus hindustanus.
   1045..1088    -  promoter       EM7 promoter (fragment): synthetic bacterial promoter&nbsp
   1475..1574    -  promoter       CMV promoter (fragment): human cytomegalovirus (CMV) immediate early promoter
   1576..1879    -  enhancer       CMV enhancer: human cytomegalovirus immediate early enhancer
   1959..2547    -  rep_origin     ori: high-copy-number ColE1/pMB1/pBR322/pUC origin of replication
   2655..2703    +  polyA_signal   poly(A) signal: synthetic polyadenylation signal
   2714..2805    +  misc_feature   pause site: RNA polymerase II transcriptional pause signal from the human α2 globin gene
   2842..3053    +  promoter       EF-1α core promoter: core promoter for human elongation factor EF-1α
   3066..3334    +  LTR            5' LTR (truncated): truncated 5' long terminal repeat (LTR) from human T-cell leukemia virus (HTLV) type 1
   3384..3443    +  sig_peptide    IL-2 signal sequence: human interleukin-2 signal sequence
   3444..3470    +  CDS            3xHA (fragment): three tandem HA epitope tags
   3474..4574    +  CDS            malE (fragment): MALE_ECO57 - Experimental evidence at protein level: Swiss-Prot protein existence level 1. Part of the ABC transporter complex MalEFGK involved in maltose/maltodextrin import. Binds maltose and higher maltodextrins. From Escherichia coli O157:H7.
   4599..5375    +  CDS            ADGRF4 (fragment): AGRF4_HUMAN - Also known as GPR115, PGR18. Experimental evidence at protein level: Swiss-Prot protein existence level 1. Orphan receptor. From Homo sapiens (Human).
   5472..6152    +  CDS            IGHG1 (fragment): IGHG1_HUMAN - Experimental evidence at protein level: Swiss-Prot protein existence level 1. Constant region of immunoglobulin heavy chains. Immunoglobulins, also known as antibodies, are membrane-bound or secreted glycoproteins produced by B lymphocytes. In the recognition phase of humoral immunity, the membrane-bound immunoglobulins serve as receptors which, upon binding of a specific antigen, trigger the clonal expansion and differentiation of B lymphocytes into immunoglobulins- secreting plasma cells. Secreted immunoglobulins mediate the effector phase of humoral immunity, which results in
   6177..97      -  polyA_signal   SV40 poly(A) signal (across the origin): SV40 polyadenylation signal
>Addgene plasmid #217695 | HA-MBP-TEVpCS-ADGRF2 CTF-FLAG | addgene full sequence | sequence record 430284 | Addgene NGS Result
AACCACAACTAGAATGCAGTGAAAAAAATGCTTTATTTGTGAAATTTGTGATGCTATTGCTTTATTTGTA
ACCATTATAAGCTGCAATAAACAAGTTAACAACAACAATTGCATTCATTTTATGTTTCAGGTTCAGGGGG
AGGTGTGGGAGGTTTTTTAAAGCAAGTAAAACCTCTACAAATGTGGTATGGAATTAATTCTAAAATACAG
CATAGCAAAACTTTAACCTCCAAATCAAGCCTCTACTTGAATCCTTTTCTGAGGGATGAATAAGGCATAG
GCATCAGGGGCTGTTGCCAATGTGCATTAGCTGTTTGCAGCCTCACCTTCTTTCATGGAGTTTAAGATAT
AGTGTATTTTCCCAAGGTTTGAACTAGCTCTTCATTTCTTTATGTTTTAAATGCACTGACCTCCCACATT
CCCTTTTTAGTAAAATATTCAGAAATAATTTAAATACATCATTGCAATGAAAATAAATGTTTTTTATTAG
GCAGAATCCAGATGCTCAAGGCCCTTCATAATATCCCCCAGTTTAGTAGTTGGACTTAGGGAACAAAGGA
ACCTTTAATAGAAATTGGACAGCAAGAAAGCGAGCTTCTAGCTTATCCTCAGTCCTGCTCCTCTGCCACA
AAGTGCACGCAGTTGCCGGCCGGGTCGCGCAGGGCGAACTCCCGCCCCCACGGCTGCTCGCCGATCTCGG
TCATGGCCGGCCCGGAGGCGTCCCGGAAGTTCGTGGACACGACCTCCGACCACTCGGCGTACAGCTCGTC
CAGGCCGCGCACCCACACCCAGGCCAGGGTGTTGTCCGGCACCACCTGGTCCTGGACCGCGCTGATGAAC
AGGGTCACGTCGTCCCGGACCACACCGGCGAAGTCGTCCTCCACGAAGTCCCGGGAGAACCCGAGCCGGT
CGGTCCAGAACTCGACCGCTCCGGCGACGTCGCGCGCGGTGAGCACCGGAACGGCACTGGTCAACTTGGC
CATGATGGCTCCTCCTGTCAGGAGAGGAAAGAGAAGAAGGTTAGTACAATTGCTATAGTGAGTTGTATTA
TACTATGCAGATATACTATGCCAATGATTAATTGTCAAACTAGGGCTGCAGGGTTCATAGTGCCACTTTT
CCTGCACTGCCCCATCTCCTGCCCACCCTTTCCCAGGCATAGACAGTCAGTGACTTACCAAACTCACAGG
AGGGAGAAGGCAGAAGCTTGAGACAGACCCGCGGGACCGCCGAACTGCGAGGGGACGTGGCTAGGGCGGC
TTCTTTTATGGTGCGCCGGCCCTCGGAGGCAGGGCGCTCGGGGAGGCCTAGCGGCCAATCTGCGGTGGCA
GGAGGCGGGGCCGAAGGCCGTGCCTGACCAATCCGGAGCACATAGGAGTCTCAGCCCCCCGCCCCAAAGC
AAGGGGAAGTCACGCGCCTGTAGCGCCAGCGTGTTGTGAAATGGGGGCTTGGGGGGGTTGGGGCCCTGAC
TAGTCAAAACAAACTCCCATTGACGTCAATGGGGTGGAGACTTGGAAATCCCCGTGAGTCAAACCGCTAT
CCACGCCCATTGATGTACTGCCAAAACCGCATCATCATGGTAATAGCGATGACTAATACGTAGATGTACT
GCCAAGTAGGAAAGTCCCATAAGGTCATGTACTGGGCATAATGCCAGGCGGGCCATTTACCGTCATTGAC
GTCAATAGGGGGCGTACTTGGCATATGATACACTTGATGTACTGCCAAGTGGGCAGTTTACCGTAAATAC
TCCACCCATTGACGTCAATGGAAAGTCCCTATTGGCGTTACTATGGGAACATACGTCATTATTGACGTCA
ATGGGCGGGGGTCGTTGGGCGGTCAGCCAGGCGGGCCATTTACCGTAAGTTATGTAACGCCTGCAGGTTA
ATTAAGAACATGTGAGCAAAAGGCCAGCAAAAGGCCAGGAACCGTAAAAAGGCCGCGTTGCTGGCGTTTT
TCCATAGGCTCCGCCCCCCTGACGAGCATCACAAAAATCGACGCTCAAGTCAGAGGTGGCGAAACCCGAC
AGGACTATAAAGATACCAGGCGTTTCCCCCTGGAAGCTCCCTCGTGCGCTCTCCTGTTCCGACCCTGCCG
CTTACCGGATACCTGTCCGCCTTTCTCCCTTCGGGAAGCGTGGCGCTTTCTCATAGCTCACGCTGTAGGT
ATCTCAGTTCGGTGTAGGTCGTTCGCTCCAAGCTGGGCTGTGTGCACGAACCCCCCGTTCAGCCCGACCG
CTGCGCCTTATCCGGTAACTATCGTCTTGAGTCCAACCCGGTAAGACACGACTTATCGCCACTGGCAGCA
GCCACTGGTAACAGGATTAGCAGAGCGAGGTATGTAGGCGGTGCTACAGAGTTCTTGAAGTGGTGGCCTA
ACTACGGCTACACTAGAAGAACAGTATTTGGTATCTGCGCTCTGCTGAAGCCAGTTACCTTCGGAAAAAG
AGTTGGTAGCTCTTGATCCGGCAAACAAACCACCGCTGGTAGCGGTGGTTTTTTTGTTTGCAAGCAGCAG
ATTACGCGCAGAAAAAAAGGATCTCAAGAAGATCCTTTGATCTTTTCTACGGGGTCTGACGCTCAGTGGA
ACGAAAACTCACGTTAAGGGATTTTGGTCATGGCTAGTTAATTAACATTTAAATCAGCGGCCGCAATAAA
ATATCTTTATTTTCATTACATCTGTGTGTTGGTTTTTTGTGTGAATCGTAACTAACATACGCTCTCCATC
AAAACAAAACGAAACAAAACAAACTAGCAAAATAGGCTGTCCCCAGTGCAAGTGCAGGTGCCAGAACATT
TCTCTATCGAAGGATCTGCGATCGCTCCGGTGCCCGTCAGTGGGCAGAGCGCACATCGCCCACAGTCCCC
GAGAAGTTGGGGGGAGGGGTCGGCAATTGAACGGGTGCCTAGAGAAGGTGGCGCGGGGTAAACTGGGAAA
GTGATGTCGTGTACTGGCTCCGCCTTTTTCCCGAGGGTGGGGGAGAACCGTATATAAGTGCAGTAGTCGC
CGTGAACGTTCTTTTTCGCAACGGGTTTGCCGCCAGAACACAGCTGAAGCTTCGAGGGGCTCGCATCTCT
CCTTCACGCGCCCGCCGCCCTACCTGAGGCCGCCATCCACGCCGGTTGAGTCGCGTTCTGCCGCCTCCCG
CCTGTGGTGCCTCCTGAACTGCGTCCGCCGTCTAGGTAAGTTTAAAGCTCAGGTCGAGACCGGGCCTTTG
TCCGGCGCTCCCTTGGAGCCTACCTAGACTCAGCCGGCTCTCCACGCTTTGCCTGACCCTGCTTGCTCAA
CTCTACGTCTTTGTTTCGTTTTCTGTTCTGCGCCGTTACAGATCCAAGCTGTGACCGGCGCCTACCTGAG
ATCACCGGCGAAGGAGGGCCACCATGTACAGGATGCAACTCCTGTCTTGCATTGCACTAAGTCTTGCACT
TGTCACGAATTCGTACCCATACGATGTTCCAGATTACGCTGGATCCAAAATTGAAGAAGGCAAACTGGTG
ATTTGGATTAACGGCGATAAAGGCTATAACGGCCTGGCGGAAGTGGGCAAAAAATTTGAAAAAGATACCG
GCATTAAAGTGACCGTGGAACATCCGGATAAACTGGAAGAAAAATTTCCGCAGGTGGCGGCGACCGGCGA
TGGCCCGGATATTATTTTTTGGGCGCATGATCGCTTTGGCGGCTATGCGCAGAGCGGCCTGCTGGCGGAA
ATTACCCCGGATAAAGCGTTTCAGGATAAACTGTATCCGTTTACCTGGGATGCGGTGCGCTATAACGGCA
AACTGATTGCGTATCCGATTGCGGTGGAAGCGCTGAGCCTGATTTATAACAAAGATCTGCTGCCGAACCC
GCCGAAAACCTGGGAAGAAATTCCGGCGCTGGATAAAGAACTGAAAGCGAAAGGCAAAAGCGCGCTGATG
TTTAACCTGCAGGAACCGTATTTTACCTGGCCGCTGATTGCGGCGGATGGCGGCTATGCGTTTAAATATG
AAAACGGCAAATATGATATTAAAGATGTGGGCGTGGATAACGCGGGCGCGAAAGCGGGCCTGACCTTTCT
GGTGGATCTGATTAAAAACAAACATATGAACGCGGATACCGATTATAGCATTGCGGAAGCGGCGTTTAAC
AAAGGCGAAACCGCGATGACCATTAACGGCCCGTGGGCGTGGAGCAACATTGATACCAGCAAAGTGAACT
ATGGCGTGACCGTGCTGCCGACCTTTAAAGGCCAGCCGAGCAAACCGTTTGTGGGCGTGCTGAGCGCGGG
CATTAACGCGGCGAGCCCGAACAAAGAACTGGCGAAAGAATTTCTGGAAAACTATCTGCTGACCGATGAA
GGCCTGGAAGCGGTGAACAAAGATAAACCGCTGGGCGCGGTGGCGCTGAAAAGCTATGAAGAAGAACTGG
CGAAAGATCCGCGCATTGCGGCGACCATGGAAAACGCGCAGAAAGGCGAAATTATGCCGAACATTCCGCA
GATGAGCGCGTTTTGGTATGCGGTGCGCACCGCGGTGATTAACGCGGCGAGCGGCCGCCAGACCGTGGAT
GAAGCGCTGAAAGATGCGCAGACCAACGAGAACCTTTACTTCCAAACAAGCTTCTCTATCCTGATGTCCC
CGCACATCCTGGAGAGCCTCATCCTCACCTACATCACTTATGTTGGTCTGGGCATTTCTATCTGTTCACT
GATCTTGTGTCTTAGCATCGAGGTGCTGGTATGGAGCCAAGTAACAAAGACTGAGATCACATACCTGCGT
CACGTGTGTATCGTGAACATCGCTGCGACCCTGCTTATGGCGGACGTGTGGTTTATCGTTGCCTCTTTTC
TGAGCGGACCTATTACGCATCACAAGGGATGTGTCGCGGCTACCTTTTTCGTTCATTTCTTTTACCTGAG
CGTGTTTTTCTGGATGCTGGCTAAGGCTTTGCTCATCCTGTATGGCATTATGATCGTGTTCCACACTCTG
CCCAAGTCCGTGCTGGTCGCGAGCCTTTTCTCTGTCGGCTATGGCTGTCCCCTGGCCATTGCTGCCATTA
CTGTGGCAGCGACAGAGCCCGGAAAGGGCTATCTGCGCCCGGAGATCTGCTGGCTGAACTGGGATATGAC
GAAGGCTCTGCTCGCGTTCGTCATCCCGGCTTTGGCCATCGTGGTCGTAAACCTGATTACAGTGACCCTG
GTGATCGTGAAGACCCAGCGTGCTGCCATCGGTAACAGCATGTTTCAGGAGGTGAGGGCGATTGTTCGGA
TTTCTAAGAACATTGCCATCCTGACACCCCTGCTCGGCCTGACGTGGGGATTCGGCGTTGCAACCGTAAT
CGATGACCGCTCCCTGGCCTTCCATATCATTTTTAGCCTCCTGAATGCCTTCCAAGTGTCCCCTGACGCG
AGTGATCAGGTGCAGTCAGAGCGCATCCATGAAGATGTGCTGGGTTCTGACTACAAAGACGATGACGACA
AGTGAAGATCTGACAAAACTCACACATGCCCACCGTGCCCAGCACCTGAACTCCTGGGGGGACCGTCAGT
CTTCCTCTTCCCCCCAAAACCCAAGGACACCCTCATGATCTCCCGGACCCCTGAGGTCACATGCGTGGTG
GTGGACGTGAGCCACGAAGACCCTGAGGTCAAGTTCAACTGGTACGTGGACGGCGTGGAGGTGCATAATG
CCAAGACAAAGCCGCGGGAGGAGCAGTACAACAGCACGTACCGTGTGGTCAGCGTCCTCACCGTCCTGCA
CCAGGACTGGCTGAATGGCAAGGAGTACAAGTGCAAGGTCTCCAACAAAGCCCTCCCAGCCCCCATCGAG
AAAACCATCTCCAAAGCCAAAGGGCAGCCCCGAGAACCACAGGTGTACACCCTGCCCCCATCCCGGGAGG
AGATGACCAAGAACCAGGTCAGCCTGACCTGCCTGGTCAAAGGCTTCTATCCCAGCGACATCGCCGTGGA
GTGGGAGAGCAATGGGCAGCCGGAGAACAACTACAAGACCACGCCTCCCGTGCTGGACTCCGACGGCTCC
TTCTTCCTCTACAGCAAGCTCACCGTGGACAAGAGCAGGTGGCAGCAGGGGAACGTCTTCTCATGCTCCG
TGATGCACGAGGCTCTGCACAACCACTACACGCAGAAGAGCCTCTCCCTGTCTCCGGGTAAATGAGTGCT
AGCTGGCCAGACATGATAAGATACATTGATGAGTTTGGACA
