>Addgene plasmid #217695 | HA-MBP-TEVpCS-ADGRF2 CTF-FLAG | depositor partial sequence | sequence record 424443 | MBP-CTF Insert
ATGTACAGGATGCAACTCCTGTCTTGCATTGCACTAAGTCTTGCACTTGTCACGAATTCGTACCCATACG
ATGTTCCAGATTACGCTGGATCCAAAATTGAAGAAGGCAAACTGGTGATTTGGATTAACGGCGATAAAGG
CTATAACGGCCTGGCGGAAGTGGGCAAAAAATTTGAAAAAGATACCGGCATTAAAGTGACCGTGGAACAT
CCGGATAAACTGGAAGAAAAATTTCCGCAGGTGGCGGCGACCGGCGATGGCCCGGATATTATTTTTTGGG
CGCATGATCGCTTTGGCGGCTATGCGCAGAGCGGCCTGCTGGCGGAAATTACCCCGGATAAAGCGTTTCA
GGATAAACTGTATCCGTTTACCTGGGATGCGGTGCGCTATAACGGCAAACTGATTGCGTATCCGATTGCG
GTGGAAGCGCTGAGCCTGATTTATAACAAAGATCTGCTGCCGAACCCGCCGAAAACCTGGGAAGAAATTC
CGGCGCTGGATAAAGAACTGAAAGCGAAAGGCAAAAGCGCGCTGATGTTTAACCTGCAGGAACCGTATTT
TACCTGGCCGCTGATTGCGGCGGATGGCGGCTATGCGTTTAAATATGAAAACGGCAAATATGATATTAAA
GATGTGGGCGTGGATAACGCGGGCGCGAAAGCGGGCCTGACCTTTCTGGTGGATCTGATTAAAAACAAAC
ATATGAACGCGGATACCGATTATAGCATTGCGGAAGCGGCGTTTAACAAAGGCGAAACCGCGATGACCAT
TAACGGCCCGTGGGCGTGGAGCAACATTGATACCAGCAAAGTGAACTATGGCGTGACCGTGCTGCCGACC
TTTAAAGGCCAGCCGAGCAAACCGTTTGTGGGCGTGCTGAGCGCGGGCATTAACGCGGCGAGCCCGAACA
AAGAACTGGCGAAAGAATTTCTGGAAAACTATCTGCTGACCGATGAAGGCCTGGAAGCGGTGAACAAAGA
TAAACCGCTGGGCGCGGTGGCGCTGAAAAGCTATGAAGAAGAACTGGCGAAAGATCCGCGCATTGCGGCG
ACCATGGAAAACGCGCAGAAAGGCGAAATTATGCCGAACATTCCGCAGATGAGCGCGTTTTGGTATGCGG
TGCGCACCGCGGTGATTAACGCGGCGAGCGGCCGCCAGACCGTGGATGAAGCGCTGAAAGATGCGCAGAC
CAACGAGAACCTTTACTTCCAAACAAGCTTCTCTATCCTGATGTCCCCGCACATCCTGGAGAGCCTCATC
CTCACCTACATCACTTATGTTGGTCTGGGCATTTCTATCTGTTCACTGATCTTGTGTCTTAGCATCGAGG
TGCTGGTATGGAGCCAAGTAACAAAGACTGAGATCACATACCTGCGTCACGTGTGTATCGTGAACATCGC
TGCGACCCTGCTTATGGCGGACGTGTGGTTTATCGTTGCCTCTTTTCTGAGCGGACCTATTACGCATCAC
AAGGGATGTGTCGCGGCTACCTTTTTCGTTCATTTCTTTTACCTGAGCGTGTTTTTCTGGATGCTGGCTA
AGGCTTTGCTCATCCTGTATGGCATTATGATCGTGTTCCACACTCTGCCCAAGTCCGTGCTGGTCGCGAG
CCTTTTCTCTGTCGGCTATGGCTGTCCCCTGGCCATTGCTGCCATTACTGTGGCAGCGACAGAGCCCGGA
AAGGGCTATCTGCGCCCGGAGATCTGCTGGCTGAACTGGGATATGACGAAGGCTCTGCTCGCGTTCGTCA
TCCCGGCTTTGGCCATCGTGGTCGTAAACCTGATTACAGTGACCCTGGTGATCGTGAAGACCCAGCGTGC
TGCCATCGGTAACAGCATGTTTCAGGAGGTGAGGGCGATTGTTCGGATTTCTAAGAACATTGCCATCCTG
ACACCCCTGCTCGGCCTGACGTGGGGATTCGGCGTTGCAACCGTAATCGATGACCGCTCCCTGGCCTTCC
ATATCATTTTTAGCCTCCTGAATGCCTTCCAAGTGTCCCCTGACGCGAGTGATCAGGTGCAGTCAGAGCG
CATCCATGAAGATGTGCTGGGTTCTGACTACAAAGACGATGACGACAAGTGAAGATCTGACAAAACTCAC
ACA
